Addgene plasmid #238999: pEND-11Y
Purpose: Final circuit with -Ara: OFF, +Ara: OFF behaviour
Depositing lab: Javier Santos-Moreno. Depositing organization: Universitat Pompeu Fabra. Publication: Critical Analysis of Preprints and Inquiry-Based Lessons Improve the Synthetic Biology Learning Experience. Nevot G, Guell M, Santos-Moreno J. ACS Synth Biol. 2025 Aug 15;14(8):2878-2884. doi: 10.1021/acssynbio.5c00014. PubMed 40814254.
Backbone
  Vector backbone: pCOLA
  Vector type: Bacterial Expression, Synthetic Biology
Growth in bacteria
  Bacterial resistance: Kanamycin, 50 μg/mL
  Growth temperature: 37°C
  Growth strain: DH5alpha
  Copy number: High Copy
Gene/Insert
  Gene/Insert name: Circuit with no sfGFP expression (-Ara: OFF, +Ara: OFF)
  Species: Escherichia coli
  Mutation: WT
  Cloning method: Gibson Cloning
Terms and licenses: Academic/Nonprofit Terms; Industry Terms: Not Available to Industry
Depositor comments: GenBank file with original annotations can be downloaded from the "Resource Information" section. Please note that, in addition, plasmid pJ1996_v2 is needed for the circuit encoded on this plasmid to operate as designed.
How to cite: pEND-11Y was a gift from Javier Santos-Moreno (Addgene plasmid # 238999 ; http://n2t.net/addgene:238999 ; RRID:Addgene_238999)
