[The description below was written by a language model from this plasmid's Addgene catalogue record and pLannotate feature annotations shown in this document.]
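Description:
pEND-11Y is a 5.5 kb bacterial expression and synthetic biology plasmid built on a pCOLA backbone for use in Escherichia coli. It replicates from the ColA origin, which is compatible with other common plasmid origins and so allows it to coexist with a second plasmid. Selection is by kanamycin through an aminoglycoside phosphotransferase (KanR) gene driven by a bla-type promoter. The repository lists it as high copy. A short tetracycline-resistance fragment also appears in the annotation and looks like a non-functional remnant.

The payload, assembled by Gibson cloning, is a small genetic circuit designed to give no sfGFP output whether or not arabinose is present (-Ara: OFF, +Ara: OFF). The feature table shows an arabinose-sensing module made of araC and the divergent araBAD promoter. The annotation does not identify what lies immediately downstream of that promoter. Next comes a J23119-type constitutive promoter fragment, a T7 gene 10 ribosome binding site and superfolder GFP, which is directly followed by a short marA-derived coding fragment, possibly a C-terminal tag, although the record does not state its role. A second J23119 promoter fragment precedes an S. pyogenes tracrRNA-derived scaffold fragment, consistent with a constitutively expressed guide RNA, followed by rrnB T1/T2 terminators. This arrangement suggests CRISPR-based regulation of the reporter, but the guide's target and the circuit logic are not spelled out.

The depositor notes that a companion plasmid, pJ1996_v2, is required for the circuit to work as designed; its contents are not described here. The plasmid comes from a set of final circuits associated with work on synthetic biology teaching.
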