Features (pLannotate 1.2.2; 15 found; start..end, strand, type, name):
    298..338     -  CDS            TcR (fragment): tetracycline efflux protein; tet; confers resistance to tetracycline
    364..1242    -  CDS            araC: L-arabinose regulatory protein; araC
   1269..1553    +  promoter       araBAD promoter: araBAD; promoter of the L-arabinose operon of E. coli; the araC regulatory gene is transcribed in the opposite direction (Guzman et al., 1995)
   1964..1988    +  promoter       J23119(SpeI) promoter (fragment): bacterial promoter (Registry of Standard Biological Parts BBa J23119) modified to end with an SpeI site
   2166..2188    +  RBS            RBS: efficient ribosome binding site from bacteriophage T7 gene 10 (Olins and Rangwala, 1989)
   2196..2909    +  CDS            Superfolder GFP: Superfolder GFP is a basic (constitutively fluorescent) green fluorescent protein published in 2005, derived from Aequorea victoria. It is reported to be a very rapidly-maturing weak dimer.
   2910..2969    +  CDS            marA (fragment): MARA_ECOLI - Experimental evidence at protein level: Swiss-Prot protein existence level 1. May be a transcriptional activator of genes involved in the multiple antibiotic resistance (Mar) phenotype. It can also activate genes such as sodA, zwf and micF. From Escherichia coli (strain K12).
   3323..3351    +  promoter       J23119 promoter (fragment): bacterial promoter (Registry of Standard Biological Parts BBa J23119)
   3553..3620    +  misc_RNA       tracrRNA (fragment): trans-activating CRISPR RNA for the Streptococcus pyogenes CRISPR/Cas9 system
   3835..3868    +  terminator     rrnB T1 terminator (fragment): Escherichia coli rrnB; transcription terminator T1 from the E. coli rrnB gene
   3960..3987    +  terminator     rrnB T2 terminator: transcription terminator T2 from the E. coli rrnB gene
   4109..4166    +  promoter       AmpR promoter (fragment): bla
   4175..4990    -  CDS            KanR: aminoglycoside phosphotransferase; aph(3')-Ia; confers resistance to kanamycin in bacteria or G418 (Geneticin®) in eukaryotes
   4991..5082    -  promoter       AmpR promoter: bla
   5100..213     -  rep_origin     ColA ori (across the origin): Plasmids containing the ColA origin of replication can be propagated in E. coli cells that contain additional plasmids with compatible origins.
>Addgene plasmid #238999 | pEND-11Y | addgene full sequence | sequence record 493103 | Addgene NGS Result
AGTCTTGAAGTGGTGGCCTAACAGAGGCTACACTGAAAGGACAGTATTTGGTATCTGCGCTCCACTAAAG
CCAGTTACCAGGTTAAGCAGTTCCCCAACTGACTTAACCTTCGATCAAACCGCCTCCCCAGGCGGTTTTT
TCGTTTACAGAGCAGGAGATTACGACGATCGTAAAAGGATCTCAAGAAGATCCTTTACGGATTCCCGACA
CCATCACTCTAGATTTCAGTGCAATTTATCTCTTCAAATGTAGCACCTGAAGTCAGCCCCATACGATATA
AGTTGTAATTCTCATGTTAGTCATGCCCCGCGCCCACCGGAAGGAGCTGACTGGGTTGCTCCTAGGGTCT
GATTCGTTACCAATTATGACAACTTGACGGCTACATCATTCACTTTTTCTTCACAACCGGCACGGAACTC
GCTCGGGCTGGCCCCGGTGCATTTTTTAAATACCCGCGAGAAATAGAGTTGATCGTCAAAACCAACATTG
CGACCGACGGTGGCGATAGGCATCCGGGTGGTGCTCAAAAGCAGCTTCGCCTGGCTGATACGTTGGTCCT
CGCGCCAGCTTAAGACGCTAATCCCTAACTGCTGGCGGAAAAGATGTGACAGACGCGACGGCGACAAGCA
AACATGCTGTGCGACGCTGGCGATATCAAAATTGCTGTCTGCCAGGTGATCGCTGATGTACTGACAAGCC
TCGCGTACCCGATTATCCATCGGTGGATGGAGCGACTCGTTAATCGCTTCCATGCGCCGCAGTAACAATT
GCTCAAGCAGATTTATCGCCAGCAGCTCCGAATAGCGCCCTTCCCCTTGCCCGGCGTTAATGATTTGCCC
AAACAGGTCGCTGAAATGCGGCTGGTGCGCTTCATCCGGGCGAAAGAACCCCGTATTGGCAAATATTGAC
GGCCAGTTAAGCCATTCATGCCAGTAGGCGCGCGGACGAAAGTAAACCCACTGGTGATACCATTCGCGAG
CCTCCGGATGACGACCGTAGTGATGAATCTCTCCTGGCGGGAACAGCAAAATATCACCCGGTCGGCAAAC
AAATTCTCGTCCCTGATTTTTCACCACCCCCTGACCGCGAATGGTGAGATTGAGAATATAACCTTTCATT
CCCAGCGGTCGGTCGATAAAAAAATCGAGATAACCGTTGGCCTCAATCGGCGTTAAACCCGCCACCAGAT
GGGCATTAAACGAGTATCCCGGCAGCAGGGGATCATTTTGCGCTTCAGCCATACTTTTCATACTCCCGCC
ATTCAGAGAAGAAACCAATTGTCCATATTGCATCAGACATTGCCGTCACTGCGTCTTTTACTGGCTCTTC
TCGCTAACCAAACCGGTAACCCCGCTTATTAAAAGCATTCTGTAACAAAGCGGGACCAAAGCCATGACAA
AAACGCGTAACAAAAGTGTCTATAATCACGGCAGAAAAGTCCACATTGATTATTTGCACGGCGTCACACT
TTGCTATGCCATAGCATTTTTATCCATAAGATTAGCGGTTCCTACCTGACGCTTTTTATCGCAACTCTCT
ACTGTTTCTCCATACCGAATTCATAGGATAGATTCTGGAAACTTTACCGTCCGAGCTCAGGCTTACCTTA
CTCGAGCAATAAACAGTTGATAGGGCTTCTCCGTTACCATGGTTCAGCCAAAAAACTTAAGACCGCCGGT
CTTGTCCACTACCTTGCAGTAATGCGGTGGACAGGATCGGCGGTTTTCTTTTCTCTTCTCAATTCTTCTG
ACCTGTAACGAATAATAGATAGTAAAGTAGTCTCCGATTGAGTTTTCTCTGCCGAGTCCCACCCAGTTCT
GTGATTTCAGTAAGTTGGTAATTGATACACTGTTGCGAGAACTGGTGCCTGGTAGTAGATAGGTTGTTAT
TGAGTAAGAAGGTAAAGTGAACGAAATCCCTGAAACTGAGACTGTAGAAAATAAGCTTCAGCCTGCGGTC
CGGTTGACGGCTAGCTCAGTCCTAGGTACAGTGCTAGCTCGCTGGGACGCCCGAGATAGCCGTTACACAG
GTGACACTTATTTCAGCCTGCGGTCCGGCCACACTAGAGTCTAGCTTGAGATCGCTGGGACGCCCGTAGA
ACTCTGTGAGGATAAAGTCTCCCTTACAGCCTGCGGTCCGGGTTCACTGCCGTATAGGCAGTAATTTTGT
TTAACTTTAAGAAGGAGATATACATATGCGTAAAGGCGAAGAACTGTTTACCGGTGTGGTTCCGATTCTG
GTGGAACTGGACGGCGATGTTAATGGTCATAAATTCAGTGTTCGCGGCGAAGGTGAAGGCGATGCGACGA
ACGGCAAACTGACCCTGAAATTTATCTGCACCACGGGTAAACTGCCGGTCCCGTGGCCGACGCTGGTGAC
CACGCTGACCTATGGCGTTCAATGTTTTGCGCGTTACCCGGATCACATGAAACAGCACGACTTTTTCAAA
TCGGCCATGCCGGAAGGCTATGTGCAGGAACGTACGATTAGCTTTAAAGACGATGGTACGTATAAAACCC
GCGCGGAAGTGAAATTCGAAGGCGATACCCTGGTTAACCGTATCGAACTGAAAGGTATCGATTTCAAAGA
AGACGGCAATATTCTGGGTCATAAACTGGAATATAACTTCAATTCCCACAACGTGTACATCACCGCGGAT
AAACAGAAAAACGGCATTAAAGCCAATTTCAAAATCCGCCATAATGTGGAAGATGGTAGCGTTCAGCTGG
CCGACCACTATCAGCAAAACACGCCGATTGGTGATGGCCCGGTCCTGCTGCCGGACAATCACTACCTGAG
TACCCAGTCCGTGCTGTCAAAAGATCCGAACGAAAAACGTGACCACATGGTCCTGCTGGAATTTGTGACG
GCTGCGGGTATCACCCACGGCATGGACGAACTGTATAAAATGTCCCGCCGTAATACTGACGCCATCACAA
TCCACAGCATCCTGGATTGGATTGAAGACTAATAATCGCTGGGACGCCCGGGATCCAAGAGATTTCTACA
CGATTGAGCACTGTCTCCTGCAGGCTCGGTACCAAATTCCAGAAAAGAGGCCTCCCGAAAGGGGGGCCTT
TTTTCGTTTTGGTCCTAATAGATAAAGGATAGGTCTGGTAGTGTTGTTCGTTCTCGCAGGTAAATCAATA
ATACTCTGCAGTTCCGTAGACTTTTCAGTGGGACAGGGTAGCGATAACAGATAGATTGTAATAAGACACA
GTAGGTGCTCGTAGTTGCGTGAAGAGAACCGCTCAGGAAATCCAGTCAGAAGTATTGGTAATCGTTGAAA
ACTCAGTCGACCAGCCTGCGGTCCGGTTTACGGCTAGCTCAGTCCTAGGTATTATGCTAGCTCGCTGGGA
CGCCCGTGAACAGTTGCTCTGATTGAAACCACGATTCAGCCTGCGGTCCGGCCAAGTACTTAGTACACAC
TGATTCGCTGGGACGCCCGGTAGTGCTTATCAGACCCAATACTGTTGAACAGCCTGCGGTCCGGGTTCAC
TGCCGTATAGGCAGTCTCAAGCTAGACTCTAGTGGTTTCAGAGCTATGCTGGAAACAGCATAGCAAGTTG
AAATAAGGCTAGTCCGTTATCAACTTGAAAAAGTGGCACCGAGTCGGTGCGTTCACTGCCGTATAGGCAG
TCGCTGGGACGCCCGGACGTCCTATTACACTCGTCGTTGGAAACTGAAGATGCGGCCGCGGAAACACAGA
AAAAAGCCCGCACCTGACAGTGCGGGCTTTTTTTTTCGACCAAAGGTAGCGAACGACGAGTCACTGTTGA
GGATAAATACTTTCTCTACTAGGCGCCTGTTACACAGGTCCTCAGCGGCGCGCCTTTGTCGGTGAACGCT
CTCCTGAGTAGGACAAATCCGCCGGGAGCGGATTTGAACGTTGTGAAGCAACGGCCCGGAGGGTGGCGGG
CAGGACGCCCGCCATAAACTGCCAGGCATCAAACTAAGCAGAAGGCCATCCTGACGGATGGCCTTTTTGC
GTTTCAGATCTACCGGTAAACCAGCAATAGACATAAGCGGCTATTTAACGACCCTGCCCTGAACCGACGA
CAAGCTGACGACCGGGTCTCCGCAAGTGGCACTTTTCGGGGAAATGTGCGCGGAACCCCTATTTGTTTAT
TTTTCTAAATACATTCAAATATGTATCCGCTCATGAATTAATTCTTAGAAAAACTCATCGAGCATCAAAT
GAAACTGCAATTTATTCATATCAGGATTATCAATACCATATTTTTGAAAAAGCCGTTTCTGTAATGAAGG
AGAAAACTCACCGAGGCAGTTCCATAGGATGGCAAGATCCTGGTATCGGTCTGCGATTCCGACTCGTCCA
ACATCAATACAACCTATTAATTTCCCCTCGTCAAAAATAAGGTTATCAAGTGAGAAATCACCATGAGTGA
CGACTGAATCCGGTGAGAATGGCAAAAGTTTATGCATTTCTTTCCAGACTTGTTCAACAGGCCAGCCATT
ACGCTCGTCATCAAAATCACTCGCATCAACCAAACCGTTATTCATTCGTGATTGCGCCTGAGCGAGACGA
AATACGCGGTCGCTGTTAAAAGGACAATTACAAACAGGAATCGAATGCAACCGGCGCAGGAACACTGCCA
GCGCATCAACAATATTTTCACCTGAATCAGGATATTCTTCTAATACCTGGAATGCTGTTTTCCCGGGGAT
CGCAGTGGTGAGTAACCATGCATCATCAGGAGTACGGATAAAATGCTTGATGGTCGGAAGAGGCATAAAT
TCCGTCAGCCAGTTTAGTCTGACCATCTCATCTGTAACATCATTGGCAACGCTACCTTTGCCATGTTTCA
GAAACAACTCTGGCGCATCGGGCTTCCCATACAATCGATAGATTGTCGCACCTGATTGCCCGACATTATC
GCGAGCCCATTTATACCCATATAAATCAGCATCCATGTTGGAATTTAATCGCGGCCTAGAGCAAGACGTT
TCCCGTTGAATATGGCTCATACTCTTCCTTTTTCAATATTATTGAAGCATTTATCAGGGTTATTGTCTCA
TGAGCGGATACATATTTGAATGTATTTAGAAAAATAAACAAATAGGCATGCTAGCGCAGAAACGTCCTAG
AAGATGCCAGGAGGATACTTAGCAGAGAGACAATAAGGCCGGAGCGAAGCCGTTTTTCCATAGGCTCCGC
CCCCCTGACGAACATCACGAAATCTGACGCTCAAATCAGTGGTGGCGAAACCCGACAGGACTATAAAGAT
ACCAGGCGTTTCCCCCTGATGGCTCCCTCTTGCGCTCTCCTGTTCCCGTCCTGCGGCGTCCGTGTTGTGG
TGGAGGCTTTACCCAAATCACCACGTCCCGTTCCGTGTAGACAGTTCGCTCCAAGCTGGGCTGTGTGCAA
GAACCCCCCGTTCAGCCCGACTGCTGCGCCTTATCCGGTAACTATCATCTTGAGTCCAACCCGGAAAGAC
ACGACAAAACGCCACTGGCAGCAGCCATTGGTAACTGAGAATTAGTGGATTTAGATATCGAG
